Addgene plasmid #165427: MSCV-Tox-IRES-eGFP
Purpose: Expresses TOX in mammalian cells
Depositing lab: Patrick Hogan & Anjana Rao. Depositing organization: La Jolla Institute for Immunology. Publication: TOX and TOX2 transcription factors cooperate with NR4A transcription factors to impose CD8(+) T cell exhaustion. Seo H, Chen J, Gonzalez-Avalos E, Samaniego-Castruita D, Das A, Wang YH, Lopez-Moyado IF, Georges RO, Zhang W, Onodera A, Wu CJ, Lu LF, Hogan PG, Bhandoola A, Rao A. Proc Natl Acad Sci U S A. 2019 Jun 18;116(25):12410-12415. doi: 10.1073/pnas.1905675116. Epub 2019 May 31. PubMed 31152140.
Backbone
  Vector backbone: MSCV-IRES-eGFP
  Backbone manufacturer: Tannishtha Reya Lab
  Backbone size w/o insert (bp): 6441
  Total vector size (bp): 8100
  Vector type: Mammalian Expression
Growth in bacteria
  Bacterial resistance: Ampicillin, 100 μg/mL
  Growth temperature: 37°C
  Growth strain: NEB Stable
  Copy number: High Copy
Gene/Insert
  Gene/Insert name: TOX
  Species: M. musculus (mouse)
  Insert size (bp): 1656
  GenBank ID: NM_145711
  Entrez Gene: Tox (a.k.a. 1700007F02Rik)
  Promoter: 5' LTR
  Tag / fusion protein: 3xflag 5' of Tox (N terminal on insert)
  Cloning method: Gibson Cloning
  Sequencing primers: 5′ CCCCGTCTCTCCCCCTTGAAC; 3′ GCCAAAAGACGGCAATATGGTGGAAAATAAC
Terms and licenses: Academic/Nonprofit Terms; Industry Terms: Not Available to Industry
How to cite: MSCV-Tox-IRES-eGFP was a gift from Patrick Hogan & Anjana Rao (Addgene plasmid # 165427 ; http://n2t.net/addgene:165427 ; RRID:Addgene_165427)
