[The description below was written by a language model from this plasmid's Addgene catalogue record and pLannotate feature annotations shown in this document.]
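Description:
MSCV-Tox-IRES-eGFP is an 8.1 kb gammaretroviral expression plasmid built on the MSCV-IRES-eGFP backbone and catalogued as a mammalian expression vector. It is propagated in E. coli through a high-copy ColE1/pUC-type origin and selected with ampicillin via the β-lactamase gene and its native promoter. The remaining bacterial annotations (fragments of rop, bom, lacZα, TcR and lacI, plus a lac promoter and operator) are non-functional leftovers of earlier cloning vectors, not working parts of the design.

The payload lies between murine embryonic stem cell virus 5' and 3' long terminal repeats. The 5' LTR serves as the promoter and is followed by the MESV Ψ packaging signal and a truncated gag segment lacking its start codon. Together these allow the transcript to be encapsidated when gag, pol and env are supplied in trans by a packaging cell line or helper plasmids. Downstream is mouse Tox, which encodes a transcriptional regulator involved in lymphoid cell development, fused at its N terminus to a 3xFLAG epitope for antibody detection or pull-down. An EMCV internal ribosome entry site then drives translation of EGFP from the same bicistronic message, so green fluorescence marks cells that express the Tox transcript and can be used to identify or sort them.

The stated purpose is expression of TOX in mammalian cells. The associated publication concerns TOX and TOX2 cooperating with NR4A transcription factors in CD8+ T cell exhaustion, which suggests use for enforced Tox expression in T cells by retroviral transduction, although the record does not specify target cells.
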