Features (pLannotate 1.2.2; 21 found; start..end, strand, type, name):
      1..861     -  CDS            AmpR: β-lactamase; bla; confers resistance to ampicillin, carbenicillin, and related antibiotics
    862..966     -  promoter       AmpR promoter: bla
   1061..1096    +  CDS            rop (fragment): Rop protein, which maintains plasmids at low copy number; rop
   1198..1297    +  misc_feature   bom (fragment): basis of mobility region from pBR322
   1303..1452    -  CDS            lacZα (fragment): LacZα fragment of β-galactosidase; lacZ fragment
   1452..1653    -  CDS            TcR (fragment): tetracycline efflux protein; tet; confers resistance to tetracycline
   1654..1752    +  CDS            env (fragment): murine leukemia virus gPr80 envelope polyprotein precursor; env; proteolytically cleaved into gp70SU and p15TM subunits
   1794..2310    +  LTR            5' LTR: 5' long terminal repeat from murine embryonic stem cell virus
   2374..2715    +  misc_feature   MESV Ψ: packaging signal of murine embryonic stem cell virus
   2782..3198    +  CDS            gag (truncated): truncated Moloney murine leukemia virus (MMLV) gag gene lacking the start codon
   3220..3285    +  CDS            3xFLAG: three tandem FLAG® epitope tags, followed by an enterokinase cleavage site
   3298..4875    +  CDS            Tox: TOX_MOUSE - Experimental evidence at protein level: Swiss-Prot protein existence level 1. Transcriptional regulator with a major role in neural stem cell commitment and corticogenesis as well as in lymphoid cell development and lymphoid tissue organogenesis (PubMed:25527292, PubMed:20818394, PubMed:11850626, PubMed:18195075, PubMed:15078895, PubMed:25915732). Binds to GC-rich DNA sequences in the proximity of transcription start sites and may alter chromatin structure, modifying access of transcription factors to DNA (PubMed:25527292, PubMed:31207603, PubMed:31207604). During cortical developm
   4991..5453    +  misc_feature   IRES: internal ribosome entry site (IRES) of the encephalomyocarditis virus (EMCV)
   5467..6186    +  CDS            EGFP: the original enhanced GFP (Yang et al., 1996) mammalian codon-optimized
   6203..6229    +  misc_feature   MCS (fragment): pBluescript multiple cloning site
   6288..6802    +  LTR            3' LTR: 3' long terminal repeat from murine embryonic stem cell virus
   6964..6980    -  protein_bind   lac operator: The lac repressor binds to the lac operator to inhibit transcription in E. coli. This inhibition can be relieved by adding lactose or isopropyl-β-D-thiogalactopyranoside (IPTG). lac repressor encoded by lacI
   6988..7018    -  promoter       lac promoter: promoter for the E. coli lac operon
   7033..7054    -  protein_bind   CAP binding site: CAP binding activates transcription in the presence of cAMP. E. coli catabolite activator protein
   7067..7159    -  CDS            lacI (fragment): lac repressor; lacI; The lac repressor binds to the lac operator to inhibit transcription in E. coli. This inhibition can be relieved by adding lactose or isopropyl-β-D-thiogalactopyranoside (IPTG).
   7342..7930    -  rep_origin     ori: high-copy-number ColE1/pMB1/pBR322/pUC origin of replication
>Addgene plasmid #165427 | MSCV-Tox-IRES-eGFP | addgene full sequence | sequence record 332488 | Addgene NGS Result
TTACCAATGCTTAATCAGTGAGGCACCTATCTCAGCGATCTGTCTATTTCGTTCATCCATAGTTGCCTGA
CTCCCCGTCGTGTAGATAACTACGATACGGGAGGGCTTACCATCTGGCCCCAGTGCTGCAATGATACCGC
GAGACCCACGCTCACCGGCTCCAGATTTATCAGCAATAAACCAGCCAGCCGGAAGGGCCGAGCGCAGAAG
TGGTCCTGCAACTTTATCCGCCTCCATCCAGTCTATTAATTGTTGCCGGGAAGCTAGAGTAAGTAGTTCG
CCAGTTAATAGTTTGCGCAACGTTGTTGCCATTGCTACAGGCATCGTGGTGTCACGCTCGTCGTTTGGTA
TGGCTTCATTCAGCTCCGGTTCCCAACGATCAAGGCGAGTTACATGATCCCCCATGTTGTGCAAAAAAGC
GGTTAGCTCCTTCGGTCCTCCGATCGTTGTCAGAAGTAAGTTGGCCGCAGTGTTATCACTCATGGTTATG
GCAGCACTGCATAATTCTCTTACTGTCATGCCATCCGTAAGATGCTTTTCTGTGACTGGTGAGTACTCAA
CCAAGTCATTCTGAGAATAGTGTATGCGGCGACCGAGTTGCTCTTGCCCGGCGTCAATACGGGATAATAC
CGCGCCACATAGCAGAACTTTAAAAGTGCTCATCATTGGAAAACGTTCTTCGGGGCGAAAACTCTCAAGG
ATCTTACCGCTGTTGAGATCCAGTTCGATGTAACCCACTCGTGCACCCAACTGATCTTCAGCATCTTTTA
CTTTCACCAGCGTTTCTGGGTGAGCAAAAACAGGAAGGCAAAATGCCGCAAAAAAGGGAATAAGGGCGAC
ACGGAAATGTTGAATACTCATACTCTTCCTTTTTCAATATTATTGAAGCATTTATCAGGGTTATTGTCTC
ATGAGCGGATACATATTTGAATGTATTTAGAAAAATAAACAAATAGGGGTTCCGCGCACATTTCCCCGAA
AAGTGCCACCTGACGTCTAAGAAACCATTATTATCATGACATTAACCTATAAAAATAGGCGTATCACGAG
GCCCTTTCGTCTCGCGCGTTTCGGTGATGACGGTGAAAACCTCTGACACATGCAGCTCCCGGAGACGGTC
ACAGCTTGTCTGTAAGCGGATGCCGGGAGCAGACAAGCCCGTCAGGGCGCGTCAGCGGGTGTTGGCGGGT
GTCGGGGCTGGCTTAACTATGCGGCATCAGAGCAGATTGTACTGAGAGTGCACCATATGCGGTGTGAAAT
ACCGCACAGATGCGTAAGGAGAAAATACCGCATCAGGCGCCATTCGCCATTCAGGCTGCGCAACTGTTGG
GAAGGGCGATCGGTGCGGGCCTCTTCGCTATTACGCCAGCTGGCGAAAGGGGGATGTGCTGCAAGGCGAT
TAAGTTGGGTAACGCCAGGGTTTTCCCAGTCACGACGTTGTAAAACGACGGCGCAAGGAATGGTGCATGC
AAGGAGATGGCGCCCAACAGTCCCCCGGCCACGGGGCCTGCCACCATACCCACGCCGAAACAAGCGCTCA
TGAGCCCGAAGTGGCGAGCCCGATCTTCCCCATCGGTGATGTCGGCGATATAGGCGCCAGCAACCGCACC
TGTGGCGCCGGTGATGCCGGCCACGATGCGTCCGGCGTAGAGGCGATTAGTCCAATTTGTTAAAGACAGG
ATATCAGTGGTCCAGGCTCTAGTTTTGACTCAACAATATCACCAGCTGAAGCCTATAGAGTACGAGCCAT
AGATAAAATAAAAGATTTTATTTAGTCTCCAGAAAAAGGGGGGAATGAAAGACCCCACCTGTAGGTTTGG
CAAGCTAGCTTAAGTAACGCCATTTTGCAAGGCATGGAAAATACATAACTGAGAATAGAGAAGTTCAGAT
CAAGGTTAGGAACAGAGAGACAGCAGAATATGGGCCAAACAGGATATCTGTGGTAAGCAGTTCCTGCCCC
GGCTCAGGGCCAAGAACAGATGGTCCCCAGATGCGGTCCCGCCCTCAGCAGTTTCTAGAGAACCATCAGA
TGTTTCCAGGGTGCCCCAAGGACCTGAAATGACCCTGTGCCTTATTTGAACTAACCAATCAGTTCGCTTC
TCGCTTCTGTTCGCGCGCTTCTGCTCCCCGAGCTCAATAAAAGAGCCCACAACCCCTCACTCGGCGCGCC
AGTCCTCCGATAGACTGCGTCGCCCGGGTACCCGTATTCCCAATAAAGCCTCTTGCTGTTTGCATCCGAA
TCGTGGACTCGCTGATCCTTGGGAGGGTCTCCTCAGATTGATTGACTGCCCACCTCGGGGGTCTTTCATT
TGGAGGTTCCACCGAGATTTGGAGACCCCTGCCCAGGGACCACCGACCCCCCCGCCGGGAGGTAAGCTGG
CCAGCGGTCGTTTCGTGTCTGTCTCTGTCTTTGTGCGTGTTTGTGCCGGCATCTAATGTTTGCGCCTGCG
TCTGTACTAGTTAGCTAACTAGCTCTGTATCTGGCGGACCCGTGGTGGAACTGACGAGTTCTGAACACCC
GGCCGCAACCCTGGGAGACGTCCCAGGGACTTTGGGGGCCGTTTTTGTGGCCCGACCTGAGGAAGGGAGT
CGATGTGGAATCCGACCCCGTCAGGATATGTGGTTCTGGTAGGAGACGAGAACCTAAAACAGTTCCCGCC
TCCGTCTGAATTTTTGCTTTCGGTTTGGAACCGAAGCCGCGCGTCTTGTCTGCTGCAGCGCTGCAGCATC
GTTCTGTGTTGTCTCTGTCTGACTGTGTTTCTGTATTTGTCTGAAAATTAGGGCCAGACTGTTACCACTC
CCTTAAGTTTGACCTTAGGTCACTGGAAAGATGTCGAGCGGATCGCTCACAACCAGTCGGTAGATGTCAA
GAAGAGACGTTGGGTTACCTTCTGCTCTGCAGAATGGCCAACCTTTAACGTCGGATGGCCGCGAGACGGC
ACCTTTAACCGAGACCTCATCACCCAGGTTAAGATCAAGGTCTTTTCACCTGGCCCGCATGGACACCCAG
ACCAGGTCCCCTACATCGTGACCTGGGAAGCCTTGGCTTTTGACCCCCCTCCCTGGGTCAAGCCCTTTGT
ACACCCTAAGCCTCCGCCTCCTCTTCCTCCATCCGCCCCGTCTCTCCCCCTTGAACCTCCTCGTTCGACC
CCGCCTCGATCCTCCCTTTATCCAGCCCTCACTCCTTCTCTAGGCGCCGGAATTAGATCTGCCACCATGG
ACTACAAAGACCATGACGGTGATTATAAAGATCATGACATCGATTACAAGGATGACGATGACAAGCTTGC
GGCCGCGATGGACGTAAGATTTTATCCTCCTCCAGCCCAGCCCGCTGCTGCGCCCGCCGCTCCTTGTCTG
GGACCTTCTCCCTGCCTGGACCCCTACTATTGCAACAAGTTTGACGGGGAGAACATGTATATGAGCATGA
CAGAGCCGAGCCAGGACTATGTGCCAGCCAGCCAGTCCTACCCTGGACCAAGTCTGGAAAGTGAAGATTT
TAACATCCCACCCATCACGCCTCCCTCCCTCCCTGACCACTCTCTGGTGCACCTGAATGAGGTAGAATCC
GGTTACCACTCTCTGTGTCACCCCATGAATCACAATGGCCTGCTCCCGTTCCATCCACAAACCATGGACC
TGCCAGAGATCACGGTGTCCAACATGCTGGGCCAAGATGGCGCACTGCTCTCCAATTCCATCTCTGTGAT
GCAAGAGATTGGGAACGCAGAAGGAGCTCAGTACAGCTCCCATCCTCAGATGGCAGCCATGAGGCCGAGA
GGCCAGCCTACAGACATCAGACAGCAGGCAAGCATGATGCAGCCCGGCCAGCTGACCACCATCAACCAGT
CGCAGCTGAGCGCACAGTTGGGCTTGAACATGGGAGGAACCAATGTGGCCCACAACTCCCCTTCTCCACC
CGGGAGCAAGTCTGCAACCCCTTCCCCATCCAGCTCAGTGCATGAGGATGAGTGTGAGGATGCCTCCAAG
ATCAATGGAGGAGAGAAGCGGCCTGCCTCTGATATGGGGAAAAAACCCAAAACTCCCAAGAAGAAGAAGA
AGAAGGATCCTAATGAGCCCCAGAAGCCTGTGTCTGCCTATGCTTTGTTCTTTCGTGATACCCAGGCTGC
CATTAAGGGCCAGAATCCAAATGCTACTTTTGGTGAAGTATCGAAGATTGTGGCATCAATGTGGGATGGC
CTAGGAGAAGAACAGAAACAGGTCTATAAGAAGAAAACCGAGGCTGCAAAGAAGGAATACCTGAAGCAGC
TAGCAGCATACAGAGCCAGCCTTGTATCCAAGAGCTACACTGATCCTGTTGATGTTAAGACATCTCAGCC
ACCCCAGCTGGTCAACTCAAAGCCGTCAGTATTCCATGGGCCCAGCCAGGCCCACTCAGCTCTGTACCTA
AGTTCTCACTATCACCAACAACCAGGAATGACTCCTCAGCTCACCGCCATGCATCCGAGCCTCCCCAGAA
ACATAGCACCTAAGCCCAATAACCAAATGCCAGTGACTGTCTCCATAGCCAACATGGCTGTGTCCCCACC
ACCGCCCCTTCAGATCAGCCCACCTCTTCATCAGCATCTCAGCATGCAGCAGCATCAGTCGCTTGCCATG
CAGCAGCCCCTTGGGAGTCAGCTCCCCATGCAGGTCCAGACTGCCTTACACTCGCCCACCATGCAGCAAG
GATTTACTCTTCAACCCGACTATCAGACTATTATCAACCCTACATCTACAGCTGCACAAGTTGTCACCCA
AGCGATGGAGTACGTGCGTTCTGGGTGCAGAAATCCGCCCCCACAGCCCGTGGACTGGAGTACCGACTAC
TGCAGTAGTGGGGGCATGCAGAGGGACAAAGCGCTGTATCTCACCTGATAAGAATTCCGCCCCCCCCCCC
TAACGTTACTGGCCGAAGCCGCTTGGAATAAGGCCGGTGTGCGTTTGTCTATATGTTATTTTCCACCATA
TTGCCGTCTTTTGGCAATGTGAGGGCCCGGAAACCTGGCCCTGTCTTCTTGACGAGCATTCCTAGGGGTC
TTTCCCCTCTCGCCAAAGGAATGCAAGGTCTGTTGAATGTCGTGAAGGAAGCAGTTCCTCTGGAAGCTTC
TTGAAGACAAACAACGTCTGTAGCGACCCTTTGCAGGCAGCGGAACCCCCCACCTGGCGACAGGTGCCTC
TGCGGCCAAAAGCCACGTGTATAAGATACACCTGCAAAGGCGGCACAACCCCAGTGCCACGTTGTGAGTT
GGATAGTTGTGGAAAGAGTCAAATGGCTCTCCTCAAGCGTATTCAACAAGGGGCTGAAGGATGCCCAGAA
GGTACCCCATTGTATGGGATCTGATCTGGGGCCTCGGTGCACATGCTTTACATGTGTTTAGTCGAGGTTA
AAAAAACGTCTAGGCCCCCCGAACCACGGGGACGTGGTTTTCCTTTGAAAAACACGATGATAATATGGCC
ACAACCATGGTGAGCAAGGGCGAGGAGCTGTTCACCGGGGTGGTGCCCATCCTGGTCGAGCTGGACGGCG
ACGTAAACGGCCACAAGTTCAGCGTGTCTGGCGAGGGCGAGGGCGATGCCACCTACGGCAAGCTGACCCT
GAAGTTCATCTGCACCACCGGCAAGCTGCCCGTGCCCTGGCCCACCCTCGTGACCACCCTGACCTACGGC
GTGCAGTGCTTCAGCCGCTACCCCGACCACATGAAGCAGCACGACTTCTTCAAGTCCGCCATGCCCGAAG
GCTACGTCCAGGAGCGCACCATCTTCTTCAAGGACGACGGCAACTACAAGACCCGCGCCGAGGTGAAGTT
CGAGGGCGACACCCTGGTGAACCGCATCGAGCTGAAGGGCATCGACTTCAAGGAGGACGGCAACATCCTG
GGGCACAAGCTGGAGTACAACTACAACAGCCACAACGTCTATATCATGGCCGACAAGCAGAAGAACGGCA
TCAAGGCGAACTTCAAGATCCGCCACAACATCGAGGACGGCAGCGTGCAGCTCGCCGACCACTACCAGCA
GAACACCCCCATCGGCGACGGCCCCGTGCTGCTGCCCGACAACCACTACCTGAGCACCCAGTCCGCCCTG
AGCAAAGACCCCAACGAGAAGCGCGATCACATGGTCCTGCTGGAGTTCGTGACCGCCGCCGGGATCACTC
TCGGCATGGACGAGCTGTACAAGTAATGAATTAATTAAGAATTATCAAGCTTATCGATACCGTCGACCTG
CAGCCAAGCTTATCGATAAAATAAAAGATTTTATTTAGTCTCCAGAAAAAGGGGGGAATGAAAGACCCCA
CCTGTAGGTTTGGCAAGCTAGCTTAAGTAACGCCATTTTGCAAGGCATGGAAAATACATAACTGAGAATA
GAGAAGTTCAGATCAAGGTTAGGAACAGAGAGACAGCAGAATATGGGCCAAACAGGATATCTGTGGTAAG
CAGTTCCTGCCCCGGCTCAGGGCCAAGAACAGATGGTCCCCAGATGCGGTCCCGCCCTCAGCAGTTTCTA
GAGAACCATCAGATGTTTCCAGGGTGCCCCAAGGACCTGAAATGACCCTGTGCCTTATTTGAACTAACCA
ATCAGTTCGCTTCTCGCTTCTGTTCGCGCGCTTCTGCTCCCCGAGCTCAATAAAAGAGCCCACAACCCCT
CACTCGGCGCGCCAGTCCTCCGATAGACTGCGTCGCCCGGGTACCCGTGTATCCAATAAACCCTCTTGCA
GTTGCATCCGACTTGTGGTCTCGCTGTTCCTTGGGAGGGTCTCCTCTGAGTGATTGACTACCCGTCAGCG
GGGGTCTTTCATGGGTAACAGTTTCTTGAAGTTGGAGAACAACATTCTGAGGGTAGGAGTCGAATATTAA
GTAATCCTGACTCAATTAGCCACTGTTTTGAATCCACATACTCCAATACTCCTGAAATAGTTCATTATGG
ACAGCGCAGAAAGAGCTGGGGAGAATTGTGAAATTGTTATCCGCTCACAATTCCACACAACATACGAGCC
GGAAGCATAAAGTGTAAAGCCTGGGGTGCCTAATGAGTGAGCTAACTCACATTAATTGCGTTGCGCTCAC
TGCCCGCTTTCCAGTCGGGAAACCTGTCGTGCCAGCTGCATTAATGAATCGGCCAACGCGCGGGGAGAGG
CGGTTTGCGTATTGGGCGCTCTTCCGCTTCCTCGCTCACTGACTCGCTGCGCTCGGTCGTTCGGCTGCGG
CGAGCGGTATCAGCTCACTCAAAGGCGGTAATACGGTTATCCACAGAATCAGGGGATAACGCAGGAAAGA
ACATGTGAGCAAAAGGCCAGCAAAAGGCCAGGAACCGTAAAAAGGCCGCGTTGCTGGCGTTTTTCCATAG
GCTCCGCCCCCCTGACGAGCATCACAAAAATCGACGCTCAAGTCAGAGGTGGCGAAACCCGACAGGACTA
TAAAGATACCAGGCGTTTCCCCCTGGAAGCTCCCTCGTGCGCTCTCCTGTTCCGACCCTGCCGCTTACCG
GATACCTGTCCGCCTTTCTCCCTTCGGGAAGCGTGGCGCTTTCTCATAGCTCACGCTGTAGGTATCTCAG
TTCGGTGTAGGTCGTTCGCTCCAAGCTGGGCTGTGTGCACGAACCCCCCGTTCAGCCCGACCGCTGCGCC
TTATCCGGTAACTATCGTCTTGAGTCCAACCCGGTAAGACACGACTTATCGCCACTGGCAGCAGCCACTG
GTAACAGGATTAGCAGAGCGAGGTATGTAGGCGGTGCTACAGAGTTCTTGAAGTGGTGGCCTAACTACGG
CTACACTAGAAGAACAGTATTTGGTATCTGCGCTCTGCTGAAGCCAGTTACCTTCGGAAAAAGAGTTGGT
AGCTCTTGATCCGGCAAACAAACCACCGCTGGTAGCGGTGGTTTTTTTGTTTGCAAGCAGCAGATTACGC
GCAGAAAAAAAGGATCTCAAGAAGATCCTTTGATCTTTTCTACGGGGTCTGACGCTCAGTGGAACGAAAA
CTCACGTTAAGGGATTTTGGTCATGAGATTATCAAAAAGGATCTTCACCTAGATCCTTTTAAATTAAAAA
TGAAGTTTTAAATCAATCTAAAGTATATATGAGTAAACTTGGTCTGACAG
